>Addgene plasmid #238619 | HiBiT-AVPR2 Fusion Vector | addgene full sequence | sequence record 481212 | Addgene NGS Result
TCAATATTGGCCATTAGCCATATTATTCATTGGTTATATAGCATAAATCAATATTGGCTATTGGCCATTG
CATACGTTGTATCTATATCATAATATGTACATTTATATTGGCTCATGTCCAATATGACCGCCATGTTGGC
ATTGATTATTGACTAGTTATTAATAGTAATCAATTACGGGGTCATTAGTTCATAGCCCATATATGGAGTT
CCGCGTTACATAACTTACGGTAAATGGCCCGCCTGGCTGACCGCCCAACGACCCCCGCCCATTGACGTCA
ATAATGACGTATGTTCCCATAGTAACGCCAATAGGGACTTTCCATTGACGTCAATGGGTGGAGTATTTAC
GGTAAACTGCCCACTTGGCAGTACATCAAGTGTATCATATGCCAAGTCCGCCCCCTATTGACGTCAATGA
CGGTAAATGGCCCGCCTGGCATTATGCCCAGTACATGACCTTACGGGACTTTCCTACTTGGCAGTACATC
TACGTATTAGTCATCGCTATTACCATGGTGATGCGGTTTTGGCAGTACACCAATGGGCGTGGATAGCGGT
TTGACTCACGGGGATTTCCAAGTCTCCACCCCATTGACGTCAATGGGAGTTTGTTTTGGCACCAAAATCA
ACGGGACTTTCCAAAATGTCGTAATAACCCCGCCCCGTTGACGCAAATGGGCGGTAGGCGTGTACGGTGG
GAGGTCTATATAAGCAGAGCTGGTTTAGTGAACCGTCAGATCACTAGAAGCTTTATTGCGGTAGTTTATC
ACAGTTAAATTGCTAACGCAGTCAGTGCTTCTGACACAACAGTCTCGAACTTAAGCTGCAGAAGTTGGTC
GTGAGGCACTGGGCAGGTAAGTATCAAGGTTACAAGACAGGTTTAAGGAGACCAATAGAAACTGGGCTTG
TCGAGACAGAGAAGACTCTTGCGTTTCTGATAGGCACCTATTGGTCTTACTGACATCCACTTTGCCTTTC
TCTCCACAGGTGTCCACTCCCAGTTCAATTACAGCTCTTAAGGCTAGAGTATTAATACGACTCACTATAG
GGCTAGCGCTCACCATGAACTCCTTCTCCACAAGCGCCTTCGGTCCAGTTGCCTTCTCCCTGGGCCTGCT
CCTGGTGTTGCCTGCTGCCTTCCCTGCCCCAGTCTCCGTGAGCGGCTGGCGGCTGTTCAAGAAGATTAGC
GGGAGCTCCGGTGGCTCGAGCGGTGCGATCGCCATGCTCATGGCGTCCACCACTTCCGCTGTGCCTGGGC
ATCCCTCTCTGCCCAGCCTGCCCAGCAACAGCAGCCAGGAGAGGCCACTGGACACCCGGGACCCGCTGCT
AGCCCGGGCGGAGCTGGCGCTGCTCTCCATAGTCTTTGTGGCTGTGGCCCTGAGCAATGGCCTGGTGCTG
GCGGCCCTAGCTCGGCGGGGCCGGCGGGGCCACTGGGCACCCATACACGTCTTCATTGGCCACTTGTGCC
TGGCCGACCTGGCCGTGGCTCTGTTCCAAGTGCTGCCCCAGCTGGCCTGGAAGGCCACCGACCGCTTCCG
TGGGCCAGATGCCCTGTGTCGGGCCGTGAAGTATCTGCAGATGGTGGGCATGTATGCCTCCTCCTACATG
ATCCTGGCCATGACGCTGGACCGCCACCGTGCCATCTGCCGTCCCATGCTGGCGTACCGCCATGGAAGTG
GGGCTCACTGGAACCGGCCGGTGCTAGTGGCTTGGGCCTTCTCGCTCCTTCTCAGCCTGCCCCAGCTCTT
CATCTTCGCCCAGCGCAACGTGGAAGGTGGCAGCGGGGTCACTGACTGCTGGGCCTGCTTTGCGGAGCCC
TGGGGCCGTCGCACCTATGTCACCTGGATTGCCCTGATGGTGTTCGTGGCACCTACCCTGGGTATCGCCG
CCTGCCAGGTGCTCATCTTCCGGGAGATTCATGCCAGTCTGGTGCCAGGGCCATCAGAGAGGCCTGGGGG
GCGCCGCAGGGGACGCCGGACAGGCAGCCCCGGTGAGGGAGCCCACGTGTCAGCAGCTGTGGCCAAGACT
GTGAGGATGACGCTAGTGATTGTGGTCGTCTATGTGCTGTGCTGGGCACCCTTCTTCCTGGTGCAGCTGT
GGGCCGCGTGGGACCCGGAGGCACCTCTGGAAGGGGCGCCCTTTGTGCTACTCATGTTGCTGGCCAGCCT
CAACAGCTGCACCAACCCCTGGATCTATGCATCTTTCAGCAGCAGCGTGTCCTCAGAGCTGCGAAGCTTG
CTCTGCTGTGCCCGGGGACGCACCCCACCCAGCCTGGGTCCCCAAGATGAGTCCTGCACCACCGCCAGCT
CCTCCCTGGCCAAGGACACTTCATCGGTTTAAACGAATTCGGGCTCGGTACCCGGGGATCCTCTAGAGTC
GACCTGCAGGCATGCAAGCTGATCCGGCTGCTAACAAAGCCCGAAAGGAAGCTGAGTTGGCTGCTGCCAC
CGCTGAGCAATAACTAGCATAACCCCTTGGGGCGGCCGCTTCGAGCAGACATGATAAGATACATTGATGA
GTTTGGACAAACCACAACTAGAATGCAGTGAAAAAAATGCTTTATTTGTGAAATTTGTGATGCTATTGCT
TTATTTGTAACCATTATAAGCTGCAATAAACAAGTTAACAACAACAATTGCATTCATTTTATGTTTCAGG
TTCAGGGGGAGATGTGGGAGGTTTTTTTAAGCAAGTAAAACCTCTACAAATGTGGTAAAATCGAATTTTA
ACAAAATATTAACGCTTACAATTTCCTGATGCGGTATTTTCTCCTTACGCATCTGTGCGGTATTTCACAC
CGCATACGCGGATCTGCGCAGCACCATGGCCTGAAATAACCTCTGAAAGAGGAACTTGGTTAGGTACCTT
CTGAGGCGGAAAGAACCAGCTGTGGAATGTGTGTCAGTTAGGGTGTGGAAAGTCCCCAGGCTCCCCAGCA
GGCAGAAGTATGCAAAGCATGCATCTCAATTAGTCAGCAACCAGGTGTGGAAAGTCCCCAGGCTCCCCAG
CAGGCAGAAGTATGCAAAGCATGCATCTCAATTAGTCAGCAACCATAGTCCCGCCCCTAACTCCGCCCAT
CCCGCCCCTAACTCCGCCCAGTTCCGCCCATTCTCCGCCCCATGGCTGACTAATTTTTTTTATTTATGCA
GAGGCCGAGGCCGCCTCGGCCTCTGAGCTATTCCAGAAGTAGTGAGGAGGCTTTTTTGGAGGCCTAGGCT
TTTGCAAAAAGCTTAATTAACTGTTGACAATTAATCATCGGCATAGTATAATACGACAAGGTGAGGAACT
AAACCCAGGAGGCAGATCATGATTGAACAAGATGGATTGCACGCAGGTTCTCCGGCCGCTTGGGTGGAGA
GGCTATTCGGCTATGACTGGGCACAACAGACAATCGGCTGCTCTGATGCCGCCGTGTTCCGGCTGTCAGC
GCAGGGGCGCCCGGTTCTTTTTGTCAAGACCGACCTGTCCGGTGCCCTGAATGAACTGCAGGACGAGGCA
GCGCGGCTATCGTGGCTGGCCACGACGGGCGTTCCTTGCGCAGCTGTGCTCGACGTTGTCACTGAAGCGG
GAAGGGACTGGCTGCTATTGGGCGAAGTGCCGGGGCAGGATCTCCTGTCATCTCACCTTGCTCCTGCCGA
GAAAGTATCCATCATGGCTGATGCAATGCGGCGGCTGCATACGCTTGATCCGGCTACCTGCCCATTCGAC
CACCAAGCGAAACATCGCATCGAGCGAGCACGTACTCGGATGGAAGCCGGTCTTGTCGATCAGGATGATC
TGGACGAAGAGCATCAGGGGCTCGCGCCAGCCGAACTGTTCGCCAGGCTCAAGGCGCGCATGCCCGACGG
CGAGGATCTCGTCGTGACCCATGGCGATGCCTGCTTGCCGAATATCATGGTGGAAAATGGCCGCTTTTCT
GGATTCATCGACTGTGGCCGGCTGGGTGTGGCGGACCGCTATCAGGACATAGCGTTGGCTACCCGTGATA
TTGCTGAAGAGCTTGGCGGCGAATGGGCTGACCGCTTCCTCGTGCTTTACGGTATCGCCGCTCCCGATTC
GCAGCGCATCGCCTTCTATCGCCTTCTTGACGAGTTCTTCTGAGCGGGACTCTGGGGTTCGAAATGACCG
ACCAAGCGACGCCCAACCTGCCATCACGATGGCCGCAATAAAATATCTTTATTTTCATTACATCTGTGTG
TTGGTTTTTTGTGTGAATCGATAGCGATAAGGATCCTCTTTGCGCTTGCGTTTTCCCTTGTCCAGATAGC
CCAGTAGCTGACATTCATCCGGGGTCAGCACCGTTTCTGCGGACTGGCTTTCTACCCGGTATCAGCTCAC
TCAAAGGCGGTAATACGGTTATCCACAGAATCAGGGGATAACGCAGGAAAGAACATGTGAGCAAAAGGCC
AGCAAAAGGCCAGGAACCGTAAAAAGGCCGCGTTGCTGGCGTTTTTCCATAGGCTCCGCCCCCCTGACGA
GCATCACAAAAATCGACGCTCAAGTCAGAGGTGGCGAAACCCGACAGGACTATAAAGATACCAGGCGTTT
CCCCCTGGAAGCTCCCTCGTGCGCTCTCCTGTTCCGACCCTGCCGCTTACCGGATACCTGTCCGCCTTTC
TCCCTTCGGGAAGCGTGGCGCTTTCTCATAGCTCACGCTGTAGGTATCTCAGTTCGGTGTAGGTCGTTCG
CTCCAAGCTGGGCTGTGTGCACGAACCCCCCGTTCAGCCCGACCGCTGCGCCTTATCCGGTAACTATCGT
CTTGAGTCCAACCCGGTAAGACACGACTTATCGCCACTGGCAGCAGCCACTGGTAACAGGATTAGCAGAG
CGAGGTATGTAGGCGGTGCTACAGAGTTCTTGAAGTGGTGGCCTAACTACGGCTACACTAGAAGGACAGT
ATTTGGTATCTGCGCTCTGCTGAAGCCAGTTACCTTCGGAAAAAGAGTTGGTAGCTCTTGATCCGGCAAA
CAAACCACCGCTGGTAGCGGTGGTTTTTTTGTTTGCAAGCAGCAGATTACGCGCAGAAAAAAAGGATTTC
AAGAAGATCCTTTGATCTTTTCTACGGGGTCTGACGCTCAGTGGAACGAAAACTCACGTTAAGGGATTTT
GGTCATGAGATTATCAAAAAGGATCTTCACCTAGATCCTTTTATAGTCCGGAAATACAGGAACGCACGCT
GGATGGCCCTTCGCTGGGATGGTGAAACCATGAAAAATGGCAGCTTCAGTGGATTAAGTGGGGGTAATGT
GGCCTGTACCCTCTGGTTGCATAGGTATTCATACGGTTAAAATTTATCAGGCGCGATTGCGGCAGTTTTT
CGGGTGGTTTGTTGCCATTTTTACCTGTCTGCTGCCGTGATCGCGCTGAACGCGTTTTAGCGGTGCGTAC
AATTAAGGGATTATGGTAAATCCACTTACTGTCTGCCCTCGTAGCCATCGAGATAAACCGCAGTACTCCG
GCCACGATGCGTCCGGCGTAGAGGATCGAGATCT
Features (pLannotate 1.2.2; 20 found; start..end, strand, type, name):
    140..517     +  enhancer       CMV enhancer: human cytomegalovirus immediate early enhancer
    519..718     +  promoter       CMV promoter: human cytomegalovirus (CMV) immediate early promoter
    857..989     +  intron         chimeric intron: chimera between introns from human β-globin and immunoglobulin heavy chain genes
   1033..1051    +  promoter       T7 promoter: promoter for bacteriophage T7 RNA polymerase
   1065..1154    +  CDS            IL6 (fragment): IL6_HUMAN - Also known as IFNB2. Experimental evidence at protein level: Swiss-Prot protein existence level 1. Acts as an essential factor in bone homeostasis and on vessels directly or indirectly by induction of VEGF, resulting in increased angiogenesis activity and vascular permeability (PubMed:17075861, PubMed:12794819). Induces, through 'trans-signaling' and synergistically with IL1B and TNF, the production of VEGF (PubMed:12794819). Involved in metabolic controls, is discharged into the bloodstream after muscle contraction increasing lipolysis and improving insulin resistance (PubMed:2082
   1224..2336    +  CDS            AVPR2: V2R_HUMAN - Also known as ADHR, DIR, DIR3, V2R. Experimental evidence at protein level: Swiss-Prot protein existence level 1. Receptor for arginine vasopressin. The activity of this receptor is mediated by G proteins which activate adenylate cyclase. Involved in renal water reabsorption. From Homo sapiens (Human).
   2345..2400    +  misc_feature   MCS: pUC18/19 multiple cloning site
   2407..2456    +  CDS            SET1 (fragment): solubility-enhancement tag derived from T7 phage gene 10B
   2464..2483    +  terminator     T7 terminator (fragment): transcription terminator for bacteriophage T7 RNA polymerase
   2505..2626    -  polyA_signal   SV40 poly(A) signal: SV40 polyadenylation signal
   2649..2717    -  CDS            large T antigen (fragment): large T antigen from SV40 (simian virus 40)
   2722..2754    +  rep_origin     M13 ori (fragment): M13 bacteriophage origin of replication; arrow indicates direction of (+) strand synthesis
   2755..2806    -  misc_feature   bom (fragment): basis of mobility region from pBR322
   2871..3228    +  promoter       SV40 promoter: SV40 enhancer and early promoter
   3243..3270    +  promoter       EM7 promoter (fragment): synthetic bacterial promoter&nbsp
   3309..4100    +  CDS            neo: KKA2_KLEPN - Also known as kan, nptII. Experimental evidence at protein level: Swiss-Prot protein existence level 1. Resistance to kanamycin, neomycin, paromomycin, ribostamycin, butirosin and gentamicin B. From Klebsiella pneumoniae.
   4167..4215    +  polyA_signal   poly(A) signal: synthetic polyadenylation signal
   4236..4325    -  CDS            tnpA (fragment): TN5P_ECOLX - Also known as tnp. Experimental evidence at protein level: Swiss-Prot protein existence level 1. Mediates transposition of transposon Tn5 by a 'cut and paste' mechanism. First, the monomeric transposase binds the 19 bp inverted DNA repeats flanking the transposon. Then, dimerization of the DNA- bound transposase creates a synaptic DNA complex. After nicking of the first DNA strand, excision of the transposon proceeds through a series of intermediates. The transposase then mediates the insertion of the transposon at a new site by strand transfer. The activity of the wild- type tran
   4454..5042    -  rep_origin     ori: high-copy-number ColE1/pMB1/pBR322/pUC origin of replication
   5158..5441    +  misc_feature   cer region: ColE1-derived recombination site that helps to maintain plasmids as monomers
