[The description below was written by a language model from this plasmid's Addgene catalogue record and pLannotate feature annotations shown in this document.]
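Description:
HiBiT-AVPR2 Fusion Vector is a mammalian expression plasmid of about 5.5 kb, catalogued as built on the pBiT3.1-N [CMV/HiBiT/Blast] backbone, that produces the human arginine vasopressin receptor 2 (AVPR2, the V2 receptor, a Gs-coupled GPCR involved in renal water reabsorption) with an N-terminal HiBiT tag. Transcription is driven by the human CMV immediate-early enhancer and promoter, followed by a chimeric β-globin/immunoglobulin intron that generally improves mRNA processing and expression. A T7 promoter sits just upstream of the coding region. The open reading frame begins with a short fragment annotated as IL6, most plausibly the interleukin-6 signal peptide used to direct the tagged receptor into the secretory pathway. This would place the tag on the extracellular N-terminus. The wild-type AVPR2 coding sequence follows. The small HiBiT peptide itself is not called by the annotation software, but presumably lies in the gap between these two features. An SV40 polyadenylation signal is annotated downstream of the insert.

In bacteria the plasmid replicates from a high-copy ColE1/pUC-type origin, with a cer site that helps keep it monomeric, and is selected with kanamycin. The catalogue lists blasticidin as the mammalian selectable marker, yet the feature table shows an SV40 promoter/EM7-driven neo (nptII) cassette with a synthetic poly(A) signal and no blasticidin resistance gene, so the record is inconsistent on this point. HiBiT complements the LgBiT subunit to reconstitute NanoLuc-type luciferase. Constructs like this one are therefore typically used for luminescent quantification of receptor expression, surface levels or internalisation, although the record states only expression of the fusion protein in mammalian cells.
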