Addgene plasmid #238619: HiBiT-AVPR2 Fusion Vector
Purpose: Express HiBiT-AVPR2 Fusion Protein in Mammalian Cells under a CMV promoter
Depositing lab: Promega Corporation.
Backbone
  Vector backbone: pBiT3.1-N [CMV/HiBiT/Blast] Vector
  Vector type: Mammalian Expression
  Selectable markers: Blasticidin
Growth in bacteria
  Bacterial resistance: Kanamycin, 50 μg/mL
  Growth temperature: 37°C
  Growth strain: DH5alpha
  Copy number: High Copy
Gene/Insert
  Gene/Insert name: AVPR2
  Species: H. sapiens (human)
  Mutation: None
  Entrez Gene: AVPR2 (a.k.a. ADHR, DI1, DIR, DIR3, NDI, NDI1, V2R)
  Promoter: CMV
  Tag / fusion protein: HiBiT (N terminal on backbone)
  Cloning method: Other
Terms and licenses: Academic/Nonprofit Terms; Industry Terms
How to cite: HiBiT-AVPR2 Fusion Vector was a gift from Promega Corporation (Addgene plasmid # 238619 ; http://n2t.net/addgene:238619 ; RRID:Addgene_238619)
